Addgene plasmid #215010: pLenti UBC MitoFlux (pSu9-HaloTag7-mGFP-STOP)
Purpose: Express a Mitophagy reporter in mammalian cells (untested)
Depositing lab: Wade Harper. Depositing organization: Harvard Medical School.
Backbone
  Vector backbone: pLenti UBC
  Vector type: Mammalian Expression, Lentiviral
  Selectable markers: Puromycin ; mGFP
Growth in bacteria
  Bacterial resistance: Kanamycin, 50 μg/mL
  Growth temperature: 30°C
  Growth strain: NEB Stable
  Copy number: High Copy
Gene/Insert
  Gene/Insert name: pSu9 (Presequence of Fo-ATPase subunit 9)
  Species: Other
  Tag / fusion protein: HaloTag(7)-mGFP (C terminal on insert)
  Cloning method: Gateway Cloning
Terms and licenses: Academic/Nonprofit Terms; Industry Terms: Not Available to Industry
How to cite: pLenti UBC MitoFlux (pSu9-HaloTag7-mGFP-STOP) was a gift from Wade Harper (Addgene plasmid # 215010 ; http://n2t.net/addgene:215010 ; RRID:Addgene_215010)
