[The description below was written by a language model from this plasmid's Addgene catalogue record and pLannotate feature annotations shown in this document.]
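Description:
pLenti UBC MitoFlux (pSu9-HaloTag7-mGFP-STOP) is an 11.4 kb lentiviral mammalian expression plasmid built on the pLenti UBC backbone by Gateway cloning. It is propagated in bacteria from a high-copy ColE1/pUC origin under kanamycin selection. Resistance comes from a Tn5 NeoR/KanR gene placed behind tandem AmpR (bacterial) and SV40 promoters and followed by an HSV TK polyadenylation signal. An f1 origin and an SV40 origin are also annotated. The viral portion has a third-generation, self-inactivating layout: a CMV enhancer/promoter drives a truncated HIV-1 5' LTR, followed by the Ψ packaging signal, a gag fragment, the RRE for Rev-dependent export, the cPPT/CTS, a WPRE, and a ΔU3 3' LTR with an SV40 poly(A) signal downstream.

The payload sits between attB1 and attB2 sites and is expressed from the human ubiquitin C promoter. It encodes the mitochondrial presequence of Fo-ATPase subunit 9 (pSu9, annotated as matching the Neurospora crassa ATP9 protein) fused at its C terminus to HaloTag7 and then monomeric EGFP. The presequence directs the fusion into mitochondria, the HaloTag allows covalent labelling with chloroalkane ligands, and mGFP provides direct fluorescence. The "STOP" in the name suggests that translation ends before attB2, which would leave the downstream backbone HA tag fragment unfused, though the record does not say this explicitly. A separate mouse PGK promoter drives puromycin N-acetyltransferase for selecting transduced cells, followed by a single loxP site. The stated purpose is to express a mitophagy reporter in mammalian cells, and the depositor notes that the construct is untested.
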