Features (pLannotate 1.2.2; 34 found; start..end, strand, type, name):
      1..589     +  rep_origin     ori: high-copy-number ColE1/pMB1/pBR322/pUC origin of replication
    764..1067    +  enhancer       CMV enhancer: human cytomegalovirus immediate early enhancer
   1068..1267    +  promoter       CMV promoter: human cytomegalovirus (CMV) immediate early promoter
   1285..1465    +  LTR            5' LTR (truncated): truncated 5' long terminal repeat (LTR) from HIV-1
   1512..1637    +  misc_feature   HIV-1 Ψ: packaging signal of human immunodeficiency virus type 1
   1621..1959    +  CDS            HIV-1 gag (fragment): gag protein from human immunodeficiency virus 1; gag
   2134..2367    +  misc_feature   RRE: The Rev response element (RRE) of HIV-1 allows for Rev-dependent mRNA export from the nucleus to the cytoplasm.
   2744..2844    +  CDS            Rev (fragment): human immunodeficiency virus 1 (HIV-1) Rev protein; rev; enhances nuclear export of unspliced and incompletely spliced viral mRNAs
   2894..3011    +  misc_feature   cPPT/CTS: central polypurine tract and central termination sequence of HIV-1
   3077..3094    +  ncRNA          5' miR-30a (fragment): sequence upstream of the 71-nt precursor of the human miR-30a microRNA (Zeng et al., 2002) miRNA
   3103..4314    +  promoter       UbC promoter: human ubiquitin C promoter
   4362..4386    +  protein_bind   attB1: mutant version of attB; recombination site for the Gateway® BP reaction BP Clonase™
   4395..4664    +  CDS            oli (fragment): ATP9_NEUCR - Also known as atp-9, atp9, prl-1. Experimental evidence at protein level: Swiss-Prot protein existence level 1. Mitochondrial membrane ATP synthase (F(1)F(0) ATP synthase or Complex V) produces ATP from ADP in the presence of a proton gradient across the membrane which is generated by electron transport complexes of the respiratory chain. F-type ATPases consist of two structural domains, F(1) - containing the extramembraneous catalytic core and F(0) - containing the membrane proton channel, linked together by a central stalk and a peripheral stalk. During catalysis, ATP synthesis
   4650..5533    +  CDS            HaloTag® (fragment): modified bacterial dehalogenase that forms covalent bonds with chloroalkane derivatives
   5540..6257    +  CDS            mEGFP (fragment): enhanced GFP with monomerizing A206K mutation (Zacharias et al., 2002) mammalian codon-optimized
   6258..6282    -  protein_bind   attB2: mutant version of attB; recombination site for the Gateway® BP reaction BP Clonase™
   6395..6418    +  CDS            HA (fragment): HA (human influenza hemagglutinin) epitope tag
   6460..6959    +  promoter       PGK promoter: mouse phosphoglycerate kinase 1 promoter
   6980..7579    +  CDS            PuroR: puromycin N-acetyltransferase; pac from Streptomyces alboniger; confers resistance to puromycin
   7610..7643    +  protein_bind   loxP: Cre-mediated recombination occurs in the 8-bp core sequence (GCATACAT). Cre recombinase
   7676..7699    +  misc_feature   MCS (fragment): pBluescript multiple cloning site
   7699..8287    +  misc_feature   WPRE: woodchuck hepatitis virus posttranscriptional regulatory element
   8288..8307    +  misc_feature   MCS (fragment): pBluescript multiple cloning site
   8309..8494    +  CDS            nef (fragment): NEF_HV1Z2 - Experimental evidence at protein level: Swiss-Prot protein existence level 1. Extracellular Nef protein targets CD4(+) T-lymphocytes for apoptosis by interacting with CXCR4 surface receptors. From Human immunodeficiency virus type 1 group M subtype D (isolate Z2/CDC-Z34) (HIV-1).
   8496..8729    +  LTR            3' LTR (ΔU3): self-inactivating 3' long terminal repeat (LTR) from HIV-1
   8801..8922    +  polyA_signal   SV40 poly(A) signal: SV40 polyadenylation signal
   8962..9097    +  rep_origin     SV40 ori: SV40 origin of replication
   9118..9136    -  promoter       T7 promoter: promoter for bacteriophage T7 RNA polymerase
   9159..9517    -  rep_origin     f1 ori (sequence partly withheld): f1 bacteriophage origin of replication; arrow indicates direction of (+) strand synthesis
   9544..9648    +  promoter       AmpR promoter: bla
   9650..10007   +  promoter       SV40 promoter: SV40 enhancer and early promoter
  10042..10836   +  CDS            NeoR/KanR: aminoglycoside phosphotransferase from Tn5; aph(3')-II (or nptII); confers resistance to neomycin, kanamycin, and G418 (Geneticin®)
  10857..11009   +  CDS            ble (fragment): BLE_KLEPN - Experimental evidence at protein level: Swiss-Prot protein existence level 1. Binding protein with a strong affinity to the bleomycin family of antibiotics. Binds to CL990; an antimitotic-antibiotic compound. From Klebsiella pneumoniae.
  11068..11115   +  polyA_signal   HSV TK poly(A) signal: herpes simplex virus thymidine kinase polyadenylation signal (Cole and Stacy, 1985)
>Addgene plasmid #215010 | pLenti UBC MitoFlux (pSu9-HaloTag7-mGFP-STOP) | addgene full sequence | sequence record 429275 | Addgene NGS Result
TTGAGATCCTTTTTTTCTGCGCGTAATCTGCTGCTTGCAAACAAAAAAACCACCGCTACCAGCGGTGGTT
TGTTTGCCGGATCAAGAGCTACCAACTCTTTTTCCGAAGGTAACTGGCTTCAGCAGAGCGCAGATACCAA
ATACTGTTCTTCTAGTGTAGCCGTAGTTAGGCCACCACTTCAAGAACTCTGTAGCACCGCCTACATACCT
CGCTCTGCTAATCCTGTTACCAGTGGCTGCTGCCAGTGGCGATAAGTCGTGTCTTACCGGGTTGGACTCA
AGACGATAGTTACCGGATAAGGCGCAGCGGTCGGGCTGAACGGGGGGTTCGTGCACACAGCCCAGCTTGG
AGCGAACGACCTACACCGAACTGAGATACCTACAGCGTGAGCTATGAGAAAGCGCCACGCTTCCCGAAGG
GAGAAAGGCGGACAGGTATCCGGTAAGCGGCAGGGTCGGAACAGGAGAGCGCACGAGGGAGCTTCCAGGG
GGAAACGCCTGGTATCTTTATAGTCCTGTCGGGTTTCGCCACCTCTGACTTGAGCGTCGATTTTTGTGAT
GCTCGTCAGGGGGGCGGAGCCTATGGAAAAACGCCAGCAACGCGGCCTTTTTACGGTTCCTGGCCTTTTG
CTGGCCTTTTGCTCACATGTTCTTTCCTGCGTTATCCCCTGATTCTGTGGATAACCGTATTACCGCCATG
CATTAGTTATTAATAGTAATCAATTACGGGGTCATTAGTTCATAGCCCATATATGGAGTTCCGCGTTACA
TAACTTACGGTAAATGGCCCGCCTGGCTGACCGCCCAACGACCCCCGCCCATTGACGTCAATAATGACGT
ATGTTCCCATAGTAACGCCAATAGGGACTTTCCATTGACGTCAATGGGTGGAGTATTTACGGTAAACTGC
CCACTTGGCAGTACATCAAGTGTATCATATGCCAAGTACGCCCCCTATTGACGTCAATGACGGTAAATGG
CCCGCCTGGCATTATGCCCAGTACATGACCTTATGGGACTTTCCTACTTGGCAGTACATCTACGTATTAG
TCATCGCTATTACCATGGTGATGCGGTTTTGGCAGTACATCAATGGGCGTGGATAGCGGTTTGACTCACG
GGGATTTCCAAGTCTCCACCCCATTGACGTCAATGGGAGTTTGTTTTGGCACCAAAATCAACGGGACTTT
CCAAAATGTCGTAACAACTCCGCCCCATTGACGCAAATGGGCGGTAGGCGTGTACGGTGGGAGGTCTATA
TAAGCAGCGCGTTTTGCCTGTACTGGGTCTCTCTGGTTAGACCAGATCTGAGCCTGGGAGCTCTCTGGCT
AACTAGGGAACCCACTGCTTAAGCCTCAATAAAGCTTGCCTTGAGTGCTTCAAGTAGTGTGTGCCCGTCT
GTTGTGTGACTCTGGTAACTAGAGATCCCTCAGACCCTTTTAGTCAGTGTGGAAAATCTCTAGCAGTGGC
GCCCGAACAGGGACTTGAAAGCGAAAGGGAAACCAGAGGAGCTCTCTCGACGCAGGACTCGGCTTGCTGA
AGCGCGCACGGCAAGAGGCGAGGGGCGGCGACTGGTGAGTACGCCAAAAATTTTGACTAGCGGAGGCTAG
AAGGAGAGAGATGGGTGCGAGAGCGTCAGTATTAAGCGGGGGAGAATTAGATCGCGATGGGAAAAAATTC
GGTTAAGGCCAGGGGGAAAGAAAAAATATAAATTAAAACATATAGTATGGGCAAGCAGGGAGCTAGAACG
ATTCGCAGTTAATCCTGGCCTGTTAGAAACATCAGAAGGCTGTAGACAAATACTGGGACAGCTACAACCA
TCCCTTCAGACAGGATCAGAAGAACTTAGATCATTATATAATACAGTAGCAACCCTCTATTGTGTGCATC
AAAGGATAGAGATAAAAGACACCAAGGAAGCTTTAGACAAGATAGAGGAAGAGCAAAACAAAAGTAAGAC
CACCGCACAGCAAGCGGCCGGCCGCTGATCTTCAGACCTGGAGGAGGAGATATGAGGGACAATTGGAGAA
GTGAATTATATAAATATAAAGTAGTAAAAATTGAACCATTAGGAGTAGCACCCACCAAGGCAAAGAGAAG
AGTGGTGCAGAGAGAAAAAAGAGCAGTGGGAATAGGAGCTTTGTTCCTTGGGTTCTTGGGAGCAGCAGGA
AGCACTATGGGCGCAGCGTCAATGACGCTGACGGTACAGGCCAGACAATTATTGTCTGGTATAGTGCAGC
AGCAGAACAATTTGCTGAGGGCTATTGAGGCGCAACAGCATCTGTTGCAACTCACAGTCTGGGGCATCAA
GCAGCTCCAGGCAAGAATCCTGGCTGTGGAAAGATACCTAAAGGATCAACAGCTCCTGGGGATTTGGGGT
TGCTCTGGAAAACTCATTTGCACCACTGCTGTGCCTTGGAATGCTAGTTGGAGTAATAAATCTCTGGAAC
AGATTTGGAATCACACGACCTGGATGGAGTGGGACAGAGAAATTAACAATTACACAAGCTTAATACACTC
CTTAATTGAAGAATCGCAAAACCAGCAAGAAAAGAATGAACAAGAATTATTGGAATTAGATAAATGGGCA
AGTTTGTGGAATTGGTTTAACATAACAAATTGGCTGTGGTATATAAAATTATTCATAATGATAGTAGGAG
GCTTGGTAGGTTTAAGAATAGTTTTTGCTGTACTTTCTATAGTGAATAGAGTTAGGCAGGGATATTCACC
ATTATCGTTTCAGACCCACCTCCCAACCCCGAGGGGACCCGACAGGCCCGAAGGAATAGAAGAAGAAGGT
GGAGAGAGAGACAGAGACAGATCCATTCGATTAGTGAACGGATCGGCACTGCGTGCGCCAATTCTGCAGA
CAAATGGCAGTATTCATCCACAATTTTAAAAGAAAAGGGGGGATTGGGGGGTACAGTGCAGGGGAAAGAA
TAGTAGACATAATAGCAACAGACATACAAACTAAAGAATTACAAAAACAAATTACAAAAATTCAAAATTT
TCGGGTTTATTACAGGGACAGCAGAGATCCAGTTTGGTTAGTACCGGGCCCGCTCTAGCCCTAGATTTAA
CCCAACAGAAGGCTCGACGCGTGGCCTCCGCGCCGGGTTTTGGCGCCTCCCGCGGGCGCCCCCCTCCTCA
CGGCGAGCGCTGCCACGTCAGACGAAGGGCGCAGCGAGCGTCCTGATCCTTCCGCCCGGACGCTCAGGAC
AGCGGCCCGCTGCTCATAAGACTCGGCCTTAGAACCCCAGTATCAGCAGAAGGACATTTTAGGACGGGAC
TTGGGTGACTCTAGGGCACTGGTTTTCTTTCCAGAGAGCGGAACAGGCGAGGAAAAGTAGTCCCTTCTCG
GCGATTCTGCGGAGGGATCTCCGTGGGGCGGTGAACGCCGATGATTATATAAGGACGCGCCGGGTGTGGC
ACAGCTAGTTCCGTCGCAGCCGGGATTTGGGTCGCGGTTCTTGTTTGTGGATCGCTGTGATCGTCACTTG
GTGAGTAGCGGGCTGCTGGGCTGGCCGGGGCTTTCGTGGCCGCCGGGCCGCTCGGTGGGACGGAAGCGTG
TGGAGAGACCGCCAAGGGCTGTAGTCTGGGTCCGCGAGCAAGGTTGCCCTGAACTGGGGGTTGGGGGGAG
CGCAGCAAAATGGCGGCTGTTCCCGAGTCTTGAATGGAAGACGCTTGTGAGGCGGGCTGTGAGGTCGTTG
AAACAAGGTGGGGGGCATGGTGGGCGGCAAGAACCCAAGGTCTTGAGGCCTTCGCTAATGCGGGAAAGCT
CTTATTCGGGTGAGATGGGCTGGGGCACCATCTGGGGACCCTGACGTGAAGTTTGTCACTGACTGGAGAA
CTCGGTTTGTCGTCTGTTGCGGGGGCGGCAGTTATGGCGGTGCCGTTGGGCAGTGCACCCGTACCTTTGG
GAGCGCGCGCCCTCGTCGTGTCGTGACGTCACCCGTTCTGTTGGCTTATAATGCAGGGTGGGGCCACCTG
CCGGTAGGTGTGCGGTAGGCTTTTCTCCGTCGCAGGACGCAGGGTTCGGGCCTAGGGTAGGCTCTCCTGA
ATCGACAGGCGCCGGACCTCTGGTGAGGGGAGGGATAAGTGAGGCGTCAGTTTCTTTGGTCGGTTTTATG
TACCTATCTTCTTAAGTAGCTGAAGCTCCGGTTTTGAACTATGCGCTCGGGGTTGGCGAGTGTGTTTTGT
GAAGTTTTTTAGGCACCTTTTGAAATGTAATCATTTGGGTCAATATGTAATTTTCAGTGTTAGACTAGTA
AATTGTCCGCTAAATTCTGGCCGTTTTTGGCTTTTTTGTTAGACGCTAGACTGCCGGATCGAATTGTCGA
CGAATTCGGATCTGGCCAATCACAAGTTTGTACAAAAAAGCAGGCTCCGCCACCATGGCCTCCACTCGTG
TCCTCGCCTCTCGCCTGGCCTCCCAGATGGCTGCTTCCGCCAAGGTTGCCCGCCCTGCTGTCCGCGTTGC
TCAGGTCAGCAAGCGCACCATCCAGACTGGCTCCCCCCTCCAGACCCTCAAGCGCACCCAGATGACCTCC
ATCGTCAACGCCACCACCCGCCAGGCTTTCCAGAAGCGCGCCTACTCTTCTGATCCACCGGTCGCCACCG
GATCCGGGAATTCGGGCTCTGGTTCAGGCGAAATCGGTACTGGCTTTCCATTCGACCCCCATTATGTGGA
AGTCCTGGGCGAGCGCATGCACTACGTCGATGTTGGTCCGCGCGATGGCACCCCTGTGCTGTTCCTGCAC
GGTAACCCGACCTCCTCCTACGTGTGGCGCAACATCATCCCGCATGTTGCACCGACCCATCGCTGCATTG
CTCCAGACCTGATCGGTATGGGCAAATCCGACAAACCAGACCTGGGTTATTTCTTCGACGACCACGTCCG
CTTCATGGATGCCTTCATCGAAGCCCTGGGTCTGGAAGAGGTCGTCCTGGTCATTCACGACTGGGGCTCC
GCTCTGGGTTTCCACTGGGCCAAGCGCAATCCAGAGCGCGTCAAAGGTATTGCATTTATGGAGTTCATCC
GCCCTATCCCGACCTGGGACGAATGGCCAGAATTTGCCCGCGAGACCTTCCAGGCCTTCCGCACCACCGA
CGTCGGCCGCAAGCTGATCATCGATCAGAACGTTTTTATCGAGGGTACGCTGCCGATGGGTGTCGTCCGC
CCGCTGACTGAAGTCGAGATGGACCATTACCGCGAGCCGTTCCTGAATCCTGTTGACCGCGAGCCACTGT
GGCGCTTCCCAAACGAGCTGCCAATCGCCGGTGAGCCAGCGAACATCGTCGCGCTGGTCGAAGAATACAT
GGACTGGCTGCACCAGTCCCCTGTCCCGAAGCTGCTGTTCTGGGGCACCCCAGGCGTTCTGATCCCACCG
GCCGAAGCCGCTCGCCTGGCCAAAAGCCTGCCTAACTGCAAGGCTGTGGACATCGGCCCAGGTCTGAATC
TGCTGCAAGAAGACAACCCGGACCTGATCGGCAGCGAGATCGCGCGCTGGCTGTCTACTCTGGAGATTTC
CGGTCTCGAGGTGAGCAAGGGCGAGGAGCTGTTCACCGGGGTGGTGCCCATCCTGGTCGAGCTGGACGGC
GACGTAAACGGCCACAAGTTCAGCGTGTCCGGCGAGGGCGAGGGCGATGCCACCTACGGCAAGCTGACCC
TGAAGTTCATCTGCACCACCGGCAAGCTGCCCGTGCCCTGGCCCACCCTCGTGACCACCCTGACCTACGG
CGTGCAGTGCTTCAGCCGCTACCCCGACCACATGAAGCAGCACGACTTCTTCAAGTCCGCCATGCCCGAA
GGCTACGTCCAGGAGCGCACCATCTTCTTCAAGGACGACGGCAACTACAAGACCCGCGCCGAGGTGAAGT
TCGAGGGCGACACCCTGGTGAACCGCATCGAGCTGAAGGGCATCGACTTCAAGGAGGACGGCAACATCCT
GGGGCACAAGCTGGAGTACAACTACAACAGCCACAACGTCTATATCATGGCCGACAAGCAGAAGAACGGC
ATCAAGGTGAACTTCAAGATCCGCCACAACATCGAGGACGGCAGCGTGCAGCTCGCCGACCACTACCAGC
AGAACACCCCCATCGGCGACGGCCCCGTGCTGCTGCCCGACAACCACTACCTGAGCACCCAGTCCAAACT
GAGCAAAGACCCCAACGAGAAGCGCGATCACATGGTCCTGCTGGAGTTCGTGACCGCCGCCGGGATCACT
CTCGGCATGGACGAGCTGTACAAGTAAACCCAGCTTTCTTGTACAAAGTGGTGGGTGGAGGCGGTTCAGG
TGGCGGAGGAAGCGGAGGCGGTGGAAGTTACCCCTACGACGTGCCCGACTACGCCGGCTATCCGTATGAT
GTCCCGGACTATGCAGGATCCTATCCATACGACGTTCCAGATTACGCTTAGTTAATTAAGGCCGGCCCTC
GAGGTTAACGAATTCTACCGGGTAGGGGAGGCGCTTTTCCCAAGGCAGTCTGGAGCATGCGCTTTAGCAG
CCCCGCTGGGCACTTGGCGCTACACAAGTGGCCTCTGGCCTCGCACACATTCCACATCCACCGGTAGGCG
CCAACCGGCTCCGTTCTTTGGTGGCCCCTTCGCGCCACCTTCTACTCCTCCCCTAGTCAGGAAGTTCCCC
CCCGCCCCGCAGCTCGCGTCGTGCAGGACGTGACAAATGGAAGTAGCACGTCTCACTAGTCTCGTGCAGA
TGGACAGCACCGCTGAGCAATGGAAGCGGGTAGGCCTTTGGGGCAGCGGCCAATAGCAGCTTTGCTCCTT
CGCTTTCTGGGCTCAGAGGCTGGGAAGGGGTGGGTCCGGGGGCGGGCTCAGGGGCGGGCTCAGGGGCGGG
GCGGGCGCCCGAAGGTCCTCCGGAGGCCCGGCATTCTGCACGCTTCAAAAGCGCACGTCTGCCGCGCTGT
TCTCCTCTTCCTCATCTCCGGGCCTTTCGACCTGCAGCCCAAGCTTACCATGACCGAGTACAAGCCCACG
GTGCGCCTCGCCACCCGCGACGACGTCCCCAGGGCCGTACGCACCCTCGCCGCCGCGTTCGCCGACTACC
CCGCCACGCGCCACACCGTCGATCCGGACCGCCACATCGAGCGGGTCACCGAGCTGCAAGAACTCTTCCT
CACGCGCGTCGGGCTCGACATCGGCAAGGTGTGGGTCGCGGACGACGGCGCCGCGGTGGCGGTCTGGACC
ACGCCGGAGAGCGTCGAAGCGGGGGCGGTGTTCGCCGAGATCGGCCCGCGCATGGCCGAGTTGAGCGGTT
CCCGGCTGGCCGCGCAGCAACAGATGGAAGGCCTCCTGGCGCCGCACCGGCCCAAGGAGCCCGCGTGGTT
CCTGGCCACCGTCGGCGTCTCGCCCGACCACCAGGGCAAGGGTCTGGGCAGCGCCGTCGTGCTCCCCGGA
GTGGAGGCGGCCGAGCGCGCCGGGGTGCCCGCCTTCCTGGAGACCTCCGCGCCCCGCAACCTCCCCTTCT
ACGAGCGGCTCGGCTTCACCGTCACCGCCGACGTCGAGGTGCCCGAAGGACCGCGCACCTGGTGCATGAC
CCGCAAGCCCGGTGCCTGATGTACAAGTAGGAATTCGTCGAGGGACCTAATAACTTCGTATAGCATACAT
TATACGAAGTTATACATGTTTAAGGGTTCCGGTTCCACTAGGTACAATTCGATATCAAGCTTATCGATAA
TCAACCTCTGGATTACAAAATTTGTGAAAGATTGACTGGTATTCTTAACTATGTTGCTCCTTTTACGCTA
TGTGGATACGCTGCTTTAATGCCTTTGTATCATGCTATTGCTTCCCGTATGGCTTTCATTTTCTCCTCCT
TGTATAAATCCTGGTTGCTGTCTCTTTATGAGGAGTTGTGGCCCGTTGTCAGGCAACGTGGCGTGGTGTG
CACTGTGTTTGCTGACGCAACCCCCACTGGTTGGGGCATTGCCACCACCTGTCAGCTCCTTTCCGGGACT
TTCGCTTTCCCCCTCCCTATTGCCACGGCGGAACTCATCGCCGCCTGCCTTGCCCGCTGCTGGACAGGGG
CTCGGCTGTTGGGCACTGACAATTCCGTGGTGTTGTCGGGGAAATCATCGTCCTTTCCTTGGCTGCTCGC
CTGTGTTGCCACCTGGATTCTGCGCGGGACGTCCTTCTGCTACGTCCCTTCGGCCCTCAATCCAGCGGAC
CTTCCTTCCCGCGGCCTGCTGCCGGCTCTGCGGCCTCTTCCGCGTCTTCGCCTTCGCCCTCAGACGAGTC
GGATCTCCCTTTGGGCCGCCTCCCCGCATCGATACCGTCGACCTCGATCGAGACCTAGAAAAACATGGAG
CAATCACAAGTAGCAATACAGCAGCTACCAATGCTGATTGTGCCTGGCTAGAAGCACAAGAGGAGGAGGA
GGTGGGTTTTCCAGTCACACCTCAGGTACCTTTAAGACCAATGACTTACAAGGCAGCTGTAGATCTTAGC
CACTTTTTAAAAGAAAAGGGGGGACTGGAAGGGCTAATTCACTCCCAACGAAGACAAGATCTGCTTTTTG
CTTGTACTGGGTCTCTCTGGTTAGACCAGATCTGAGCCTGGGAGCTCTCTGGCTAACTAGGGAACCCACT
GCTTAAGCCTCAATAAAGCTTGCCTTGAGTGCTTCAAGTAGTGTGTGCCCGTCTGTTGTGTGACTCTGGT
AACTAGAGATCCCTCAGACCCTTTTAGTCAGTGTGGAAAATCTCTAGCAGTAGTAGTTCATGTCATCTTA
TTATTCAGTATTTATAACTTGCAAAGAAATGAATATCAGAGAGTGAGAGGAACTTGTTTATTGCAGCTTA
TAATGGTTACAAATAAAGCAATAGCATCACAAATTTCACAAATAAAGCATTTTTTTCACTGCATTCTAGT
TGTGGTTTGTCCAAACTCATCAATGTATCTTATCATGTCTGGCTCTAGCTATCCCGCCCCTAACTCCGCC
CATCCCGCCCCTAACTCCGCCCAGTTCCGCCCATTCTCCGCCCCATGGCTGACTAATTTTTTTTATTTAT
GCAGAGGCCGAGGCCGCCTCGGCCTCTGAGCTATTCCAGAAGTAGTGAGGAGGCTTTTTTGGAGGCCTAG
GGACGTACCCAATTCGCCCTATAGTGAGTCGTATTAGCATGTGAGCAAAAGGCCAGCATAAATCAAAAGA
ATAGACCGAGATAGGGT
[37 nt withheld, positions 9188-9224]
AAAGAACGTGGACTCCAACGTCAAAGG
[49 nt withheld, positions 9252-9300]
T
[91 nt withheld, positions 9302-9392]
G
[124 nt withheld, positions 9394-9517]
CAGGTGGCACTTTTCGGGGAAATGTGCGCGGAACCCCTATTTGTTTATTTTTCTAAATACATTCAAATAT
GTATCCGCTCATGAGACAATAACCCTGATAAATGCTTCAATAATATTGAAAAAGGAAGAGTCCTGAGGCG
GAAAGAACCAGCTGTGGAATGTGTGTCAGTTAGGGTGTGGAAAGTCCCCAGGCTCCCCAGCAGGCAGAAG
TATGCAAAGCATGCATCTCAATTAGTCAGCAACCAGGTGTGGAAAGTCCCCAGGCTCCCCAGCAGGCAGA
AGTATGCAAAGCATGCATCTCAATTAGTCAGCAACCATAGTCCCGCCCCTAACTCCGCCCATCCCGCCCC
TAACTCCGCCCAGTTCCGCCCATTCTCCGCCCCATGGCTGACTAATTTTTTTTATTTATGCAGAGGCCGA
GGCCGCCTCGGCCTCTGAGCTATTCCAGAAGTAGTGAGGAGGCTTTTTTGGAGGCCTAGGCTTTTGCAAA
GATCGATCAAGAGACAGGATGAGGATCGTTTCGCATGATTGAACAAGATGGATTGCACGCAGGTTCTCCG
GCCGCTTGGGTGGAGAGGCTATTCGGCTATGACTGGGCACAACAGACAATCGGCTGCTCTGATGCCGCCG
TGTTCCGGCTGTCAGCGCAGGGGCGCCCGGTTCTTTTTGTCAAGACCGACCTGTCCGGTGCCCTGAATGA
ACTGCAAGACGAGGCAGCGCGGCTATCGTGGCTGGCCACGACGGGCGTTCCTTGCGCAGCTGTGCTCGAC
GTTGTCACTGAAGCGGGAAGGGACTGGCTGCTATTGGGCGAAGTGCCGGGGCAGGATCTCCTGTCATCTC
ACCTTGCTCCTGCCGAGAAAGTATCCATCATGGCTGATGCAATGCGGCGGCTGCATACGCTTGATCCGGC
TACCTGCCCATTCGACCACCAAGCGAAACATCGCATCGAGCGAGCACGTACTCGGATGGAAGCCGGTCTT
GTCGATCAGGATGATCTGGACGAAGAGCATCAGGGGCTCGCGCCAGCCGAACTGTTCGCCAGGCTCAAGG
CGAGCATGCCCGACGGCGAGGATCTCGTCGTGACCCATGGCGATGCCTGCTTGCCGAATATCATGGTGGA
AAATGGCCGCTTTTCTGGATTCATCGACTGTGGCCGGCTGGGTGTGGCGGACCGCTATCAGGACATAGCG
TTGGCTACCCGTGATATTGCTGAAGAGCTTGGCGGCGAATGGGCTGACCGCTTCCTCGTGCTTTACGGTA
TCGCCGCTCCCGATTCGCAGCGCATCGCCTTCTATCGCCTTCTTGACGAGTTCTTCTGAGCGGGACTCTG
GGGTTCGAAATGACCGACCAAGCGACGCCCAACCTGCCATCACGAGATTTCGATTCCACCGCCGCCTTCT
ATGAAAGGTTGGGCTTCGGAATCGTTTTCCGGGACGCCGGCTGGATGATCCTCCAGCGCGGGGATCTCAT
GCTGGAGTTCTTCGCCCACCCTAGGGGGAGGCTAACTGAAACACGGAAGGAGACAATACCGGAAGGAACC
CGCGCTATGACGGCAATAAAAAGACAGAATAAAACGCACGGTGTTGGGTCGTTTGTTCATAAACGCGGGG
TTCGGTCCCAGGGCTGGCACTCTGTCGATACCCCACCGAGACCCCATTGGGGCCAATACGCCCGCGTTTC
TTCCTTTTCCCCACCCCACCCCCCAAGTTCGGGTGAAGGCCCAGGGCTCGCAGCCAACGTCGGGGCGGCA
GGCCCTGCCATAGCCTCAGGTTACTCATATATACTTTAGATTGATTTAAAACTTCATTTTTAATTTAAAA
GGATCTAGGTGAAGATCCTTTTTGATAATCTCATGACCAAAATCCCTTAACGTGAGTTTTCGTTCCACTG
AGCGTCAGACCCCGTAGAAAAGATCAAAGGATCTTC
