>Addgene plasmid #215010 | pLenti UBC MitoFlux (pSu9-HaloTag7-mGFP-STOP) | depositor partial sequence | sequence record 419309 | MitoFlux reporter
ATGGCCTCCACTCGTGTCCTCGCCTCTCGCCTGGCCTCCCAGATGGCTGCTTCCGCCAAGGTTGCCCGCC
CTGCTGTCCGCGTTGCTCAGGTCAGCAAGCGCACCATCCAGACTGGCTCCCCCCTCCAGACCCTCAAGCG
CACCCAGATGACCTCCATCGTCAACGCCACCACCCGCCAGGCTTTCCAGAAGCGCGCCTACTCTTCTGAT
CCACCGGTCGCCACCGGATCCGGGAATTCGGGCTCTGGTTCAGGCGAAATCGGTACTGGCTTTCCATTCG
ACCCCCATTATGTGGAAGTCCTGGGCGAGCGCATGCACTACGTCGATGTTGGTCCGCGCGATGGCACCCC
TGTGCTGTTCCTGCACGGTAACCCGACCTCCTCCTACGTGTGGCGCAACATCATCCCGCATGTTGCACCG
ACCCATCGCTGCATTGCTCCAGACCTGATCGGTATGGGCAAATCCGACAAACCAGACCTGGGTTATTTCT
TCGACGACCACGTCCGCTTCATGGATGCCTTCATCGAAGCCCTGGGTCTGGAAGAGGTCGTCCTGGTCAT
TCACGACTGGGGCTCCGCTCTGGGTTTCCACTGGGCCAAGCGCAATCCAGAGCGCGTCAAAGGTATTGCA
TTTATGGAGTTCATCCGCCCTATCCCGACCTGGGACGAATGGCCAGAATTTGCCCGCGAGACCTTCCAGG
CCTTCCGCACCACCGACGTCGGCCGCAAGCTGATCATCGATCAGAACGTTTTTATCGAGGGTACGCTGCC
GATGGGTGTCGTCCGCCCGCTGACTGAAGTCGAGATGGACCATTACCGCGAGCCGTTCCTGAATCCTGTT
GACCGCGAGCCACTGTGGCGCTTCCCAAACGAGCTGCCAATCGCCGGTGAGCCAGCGAACATCGTCGCGC
TGGTCGAAGAATACATGGACTGGCTGCACCAGTCCCCTGTCCCGAAGCTGCTGTTCTGGGGCACCCCAGG
CGTTCTGATCCCACCGGCCGAAGCCGCTCGCCTGGCCAAAAGCCTGCCTAACTGCAAGGCTGTGGACATC
GGCCCAGGTCTGAATCTGCTGCAAGAAGACAACCCGGACCTGATCGGCAGCGAGATCGCGCGCTGGCTGT
CTACTCTGGAGATTTCCGGTCTCGAGGTGAGCAAGGGCGAGGAGCTGTTCACCGGGGTGGTGCCCATCCT
GGTCGAGCTGGACGGCGACGTAAACGGCCACAAGTTCAGCGTGTCCGGCGAGGGCGAGGGCGATGCCACC
TACGGCAAGCTGACCCTGAAGTTCATCTGCACCACCGGCAAGCTGCCCGTGCCCTGGCCCACCCTCGTGA
CCACCCTGACCTACGGCGTGCAGTGCTTCAGCCGCTACCCCGACCACATGAAGCAGCACGACTTCTTCAA
GTCCGCCATGCCCGAAGGCTACGTCCAGGAGCGCACCATCTTCTTCAAGGACGACGGCAACTACAAGACC
CGCGCCGAGGTGAAGTTCGAGGGCGACACCCTGGTGAACCGCATCGAGCTGAAGGGCATCGACTTCAAGG
AGGACGGCAACATCCTGGGGCACAAGCTGGAGTACAACTACAACAGCCACAACGTCTATATCATGGCCGA
CAAGCAGAAGAACGGCATCAAGGTGAACTTCAAGATCCGCCACAACATCGAGGACGGCAGCGTGCAGCTC
GCCGACCACTACCAGCAGAACACCCCCATCGGCGACGGCCCCGTGCTGCTGCCCGACAACCACTACCTGA
GCACCCAGTCCAAACTGAGCAAAGACCCCAACGAGAAGCGCGATCACATGGTCCTGCTGGAGTTCGTGAC
CGCCGCCGGGATCACTCTCGGCATGGACGAGCTGTACAAGTAA
